>Addgene plasmid #107837 | pHBS1291 TDP43 RRM-GFP G368W | depositor full sequence | sequence record 203687 | pHBS1291 TDP43 RRM-GFP G368W sequence 5680 bps
CGCCATTCTGCCTGGGGACGTCGGAGCAAGCTTGATTTAGGTGACACTATAGAATACAAGCTACTTGTTC
TTTTTGCAGGATCCCATCGATTCGAATTCAAGGATCAACAAGTTTGTACAAAAAAGCAGGCTGGCGCCGG
TACCACCGGTGCCACCATGGGATCCATGTCTGAATATATTCGGGTAACCGAAGATGAGAACGATGAGCCC
ATTGAAATACCATCGGAAGACGATGGGACGGTGCTGCTCTCCACGGTTACAGCCCAGTTTCCAGGGGCGT
GTGGGCTTCGCTACAGGAATCCAGTGTCTCAGTGTATGAGAGGTGTCCGGCTGGTAGAAGGAATTCTGCA
TGCCCCAGATGCTGGCTGGGGAAATCTGGTGTATGTTGTCAACTATCCAAAAGATAACAAAAGAAAAATG
GATGAGACAGATGCTTCATCAGCAGTGAAAGTGAAAAGAGCAGTCCAGAAAACATCCAGTAAAGGAGAGG
AACTATTTACAGGTACTGTGCCTATCAAAGTCGAGCTGGACGGCGACGTAAACGGCCACAAGTTCAGCGT
GCGTGGCGAGGGCGAGGGCGATGCCACCGAGGGCAAGCTGACCCTGAAGTTCATCTGCACCACCGGCAAG
CTGCCGGTGCCGTGGCCGACCCTCGTGACCACCCTGACCTACGGCGTGCAGTGCTTCAGCCGCTACCCGG
ACCACATGAAGCGTCACGACTTCTTCAAGTCCGCCATGCCGGAAGGCTACGTCCAGGAGCGCACCATCGA
GTTCAAGGACGACGGCACCTACAAGACCCGCGCGGAGGTGAAGTTCGAGGGCGACACCCTGGTGAACCGC
ATCGAGCTGAAGGGCAACGACTTCAAGGAGGACGGCAACATCCTGGGTCACAAGCTGGAGTACAACCACA
ACAGCCACAACGTCCGTATCGAAGCCGACAAGCAGAAGAACGGCATCAAGGCTAACTTCAAGATCCGCCA
CAACGTTGAGGACGGCAGCCAGCAGGAAGCCGACCACAAACAGCAGAACACCCCGATCGGCGACGGCCCG
GTGCGCCTGCCGGACAACCACTATCTGAGCACCCAGACCACGCTGAGCAAAGACCCGAACGAGAAGCGCG
ATCACATGGTCCTGAAGGAGTTCGTGACGGCAGCCGGTATCACTAAAGGTGAAGATGAAAGTGGATCCAA
TGCCGAACCTAAGCACAATAGCAATAGACAGTTAGAAAGAAGTGGAAGATTTGGTGGTAATCCAGGTGGC
TTTGGGAATCAGGGTGGATTTGGTAATAGCAGAGGGGGTGGAGCTGGTTTGGGAAACAATCAAGGTAGTA
ATATGGGTGGTGGGATGAACTTTGGTGCGTTCAGCATTAATCCAGCCATGATGGCTGCCGCCCAGGCAGC
ACTACAGAGCAGTTGGGGTATGATGGGCATGTTAGCCAGCCAGCAGAACCAGTCAGGCCCATCGGGTAAT
AACCAAAACCAAGGCAACATGCAGAGGGAGCCAAACCAGGCCTTCTGGTCTGGAAATAACTCTTATAGTG
GCTCTAATTCTGGTGCAGCAATTGGTTGGGGATCAGCATCCAATGCAGGGTCGGGCAGTGGTTTTAATGG
AGGCTTTGGCTCAAGCATGGATTCTAAGTCTTCTGGCTGGGGAATGTAGACCCAGCTTTCTTGTACAAAG
TGGTTGATCCTCTCGAGCCTCTAGAACTATAGTGAGTCGTATTACGTAGATCCAGACATGATAAGATACA
TTGATGAGTTTGGACAAACCACAACTAGAATGCAGTGAAAAAAATGCTTTATTTGTGAAATTTGTGATGC
TATTGCTTTATTTGTAACCATTATAAGCTGCAATAAACAAGTTAACAACAACAATTGCATTCATTTTATG
TTTCAGGTTCAGGGGGAGGTGTGGGAGGTTTTTTAATTCGCGGCCGCGGCGCCAATGCATTGGGCCCGGT
ACCCAGCTTTTGTTCCCTTTAGTGAGGGTTAATTGCGCGCTTGGCGTAATCATGGTCATAGCTGTTTCCT
GTGTGAAATTGTTATCCGCTCACAATTCCACACAACATACGAGCCGGAAGCATAAAGTGTAAAGCCTGGG
GTGCCTAATGAGTGAGCTAACTCACATTAATTGCGTTGCGCTCACTGCCCGCTTTCCAGTCGGGAAACCT
GTCGTGCCAGCTGCATTAATGAATCGGCCAACGCGCGGGGAGAGGCGGTTTGCGTATTGGGCGCTCTTCC
GCTTCCTCGCTCACTGACTCGCTGCGCTCGGTCGTTCGGCTGCGGCGAGCGGTATCAGCTCACTCAAAGG
CGGTAATACGGTTATCCACAGAATCAGGGGATAACGCAGGAAAGAACATGTGAGCAAAAGGCCAGCAAAA
GGCCAGGAACCGTAAAAAGGCCGCGTTGCTGGCGTTTTTCCATAGGCTCCGCCCCCCTGACGAGCATCAC
AAAAATCGACGCTCAAGTCAGAGGTGGCGAAACCCGACAGGACTATAAAGATACCAGGCGTTTCCCCCTG
GAAGCTCCCTCGTGCGCTCTCCTGTTCCGACCCTGCCGCTTACCGGATACCTGTCCGCCTTTCTCCCTTC
GGGAAGCGTGGCGCTTTCTCATAGCTCACGCTGTAGGTATCTCAGTTCGGTGTAGGTCGTTCGCTCCAAG
CTGGGCTGTGTGCACGAACCCCCCGTTCAGCCCGACCGCTGCGCCTTATCCGGTAACTATCGTCTTGAGT
CCAACCCGGTAAGACACGACTTATCGCCACTGGCAGCAGCCACTGGTAACAGGATTAGCAGAGCGAGGTA
TGTAGGCGGTGCTACAGAGTTCTTGAAGTGGTGGCCTAACTACGGCTACACTAGAAGGACAGTATTTGGT
ATCTGCGCTCTGCTGAAGCCAGTTACCTTCGGAAAAAGAGTTGGTAGCTCTTGATCCGGCAAACAAACCA
CCGCTGGTAGCGGTGGTTTTTTTGTTTGCAAGCAGCAGATTACGCGCAGAAAAAAAGGATCTCAAGAAGA
TCCTTTGATCTTTTCTACGGGGTCTGACGCTCAGTGGAACGAAAACTCACGTTAAGGGATTTTGGTCATG
AGATTATCAAAAAGGATCTTCACCTAGATCCTTTTAAATTAAAAATGAAGTTTTAAATCAATCTAAAGTA
TATATGAGTAAACTTGGTCTGACAGTTACCAATGCTTAATCAGTGAGGCACCTATCTCAGCGATCTGTCT
ATTTCGTTCATCCATAGTTGCCTGACTCCCCGTCGTGTAGATAACTACGATACGGGAGGGCTTACCATCT
GGCCCCAGTGCTGCAATGATACCGCGAGACCCACGCTCACCGGCTCCAGATTTATCAGCAATAAACCAGC
CAGCCGGAAGGGCCGAGCGCAGAAGTGGTCCTGCAACTTTATCCGCCTCCATCCAGTCTATTAATTGTTG
CCGGGAAGCTAGAGTAAGTAGTTCGCCAGTTAATAGTTTGCGCAACGTTGTTGCCATTGCTACAGGCATC
GTGGTGTCACGCTCGTCGTTTGGTATGGCTTCATTCAGCTCCGGTTCCCAACGATCAAGGCGAGTTACAT
GATCCCCCATGTTGTGCAAAAAAGCGGTTAGCTCCTTCGGTCCTCCGATCGTTGTCAGAAGTAAGTTGGC
CGCAGTGTTATCACTCATGGTTATGGCAGCACTGCATAATTCTCTTACTGTCATGCCATCCGTAAGATGC
TTTTCTGTGACTGGTGAGTACTCAACCAAGTCATTCTGAGAATAGTGTATGCGGCGACCGAGTTGCTCTT
GCCCGGCGTCAATACGGGATAATACCGCGCCACATAGCAGAACTTTAAAAGTGCTCATCATTGGAAAACG
TTCTTCGGGGCGAAAACTCTCAAGGATCTTACCGCTGTTGAGATCCAGTTCGATGTAACCCACTCGTGCA
CCCAACTGATCTTCAGCATCTTTTACTTTCACCAGCGTTTCTGGGTGAGCAAAAACAGGAAGGCAAAATG
CCGCAAAAAAGGGAATAAGGGCGACACGGAAATGTTGAATACTCATACTCTTCCTTTTTCAATATTATTG
AAGCATTTATCAGGGTTATTGTCTCATGAGCGGATACATATTTGAATGTATTTAGAAAAATAAACAAATA
GGGGTTCCGCGCACATTTCCCCGAAAAGTGCCACCTAAATTGTAAGCGTTAATATTTTGTTAAAATTCGC
GTTAAATTTTTGTTAAATCAGCTCATTTTTTAACCAATAGGCCGAAATCGGCAAAATCCCTTATAAATCA
AAAGAATAGACCGAGATAGGGT
[37 nt withheld, positions 4293-4329]
AAAGAACGTGGACTCCAACGTCAAAGG
[49 nt withheld, positions 4357-4405]
T
[91 nt withheld, positions 4407-4497]
G
[124 nt withheld, positions 4499-4622]
CCCATTCGCCATTCAGGCTGCGCAACTGTTGGGAAGGGCGATCGGTGCGGGCCTCTTCGCTATTACGCCA
GTCGACCATAGCCAATTCAATATGGCGTATATGGACTCATGCCAATTCAATATGGTGGATCTGGACCTGT
GCCAATTCAATATGGCGTATATGGACTCGTGCCAATTCAATATGGTGGATCTGGACCCCAGCCAATTCAA
TATGGCGGACTTGGCACCATGCCAATTCAATATGGCGGACTTGGCACTGTGCCAACTGGGGAGGGGTCTA
CTTGGCACGGTGCCAAGTTTGAGGAGGGGTCTTGGCCCTGTGCCAAGTCCGCCATATTGAATTGGCATGG
TGCCAATAATGGCGGCCATATTGGCTATATGCCAGGATCAATATATAGGCAATATCCAATATGGCCCTAT
GCCAATATGGCTATTGGCCAGGTTCAATACTATGTATTGGCCCTATGCCATATAGTATTCCATATATGGG
TTTTCCTATTGACGTAGATAGCCCCTCCCAATGGGCGGTCCCATATACCATATATGGGGCTTCCTAATAC
CGCCCATAGCCACTCCCCCATTGACGTCAATGGTCTCTATATATGGTCTTTCCTATTGACGTCATATGGG
CGGTCCTATTGACGTATATGGCGCCTCCCCCATTGACGTCAATTACGGTAAATGGCCCGCCTGGCTCAAT
GCCCATTGACGTCAATAGGACCACCCACCATTGACGTCAATGGGATGGCTCATTGCCCATTCATATCCGT
TCTCACGCCCCCTATTGACGTCAATGACGGTAAATGGCCCACTTGGCAGTACATCAATATCTATTAATAG
TAACTTGGCAAGTACATTACTATTGGAAGGACGCCAGGGTACATTGGCAGTACTCCCATTGACGTCAATG
GCGGTAAATGGCCCGCGATGGCTGCCAAGTACATCCCCATTGACGTCAATGGGGAGGGGCAATGACGCAA
ATGGGCGTTCCATTGACGTAAATGGGCGGTAGGCGTGCCTAATGGGAGGTCTATATAAGCAATGCTCGTT
TAGGGAAC
Features (pLannotate 1.2.2; 17 found; start..end, strand, type, name):
     35..53      +  promoter       SP6 promoter: promoter for bacteriophage SP6 RNA polymerase
    108..132     +  protein_bind   attB1: mutant version of attB; recombination site for the Gateway® BP reaction BP Clonase™
    478..1179    +  CDS            Superfolder GFP: Superfolder GFP is a basic (constitutively fluorescent) green fluorescent protein published in 2005, derived from Aequorea victoria. It is reported to be a very rapidly-maturing weak dimer.
   1660..1684    -  protein_bind   attB2: mutant version of attB; recombination site for the Gateway® BP reaction BP Clonase™
   1707..1724    -  promoter       T7 promoter (fragment): promoter for bacteriophage T7 RNA polymerase
   1729..1863    -  polyA_signal   SV40 poly(A) signal: SV40 polyadenylation signal
   1976..1994    -  promoter       T3 promoter: promoter for bacteriophage T3 RNA polymerase
   2039..2055    -  protein_bind   lac operator: The lac repressor binds to the lac operator to inhibit transcription in E. coli. This inhibition can be relieved by adding lactose or isopropyl-β-D-thiogalactopyranoside (IPTG). lac repressor encoded by lacI
   2063..2093    -  promoter       lac promoter: promoter for the E. coli lac operon
   2108..2129    -  protein_bind   CAP binding site: CAP binding activates transcription in the presence of cAMP. E. coli catabolite activator protein
   2142..2234    -  CDS            lacI (fragment): lac repressor; lacI; The lac repressor binds to the lac operator to inhibit transcription in E. coli. This inhibition can be relieved by adding lactose or isopropyl-β-D-thiogalactopyranoside (IPTG).
   2417..3005    -  rep_origin     ori: high-copy-number ColE1/pMB1/pBR322/pUC origin of replication
   3176..4036    -  CDS            AmpR: β-lactamase; bla; confers resistance to ampicillin, carbenicillin, and related antibiotics
   4037..4141    -  promoter       AmpR promoter: bla
   4194..4622    -  rep_origin     f1 ori (sequence partly withheld): f1 bacteriophage origin of replication; arrow indicates direction of (+) strand synthesis
   4627..4693    -  CDS            lacZα (fragment): LacZα fragment of β-galactosidase; lacZ fragment
   4696..5680    +  promoter       CMV IE94 promoter: enhancer/promoter region of simian cytomegalovirus major immediate early transcription unit IE94
