>Addgene plasmid #107837 | pHBS1291 TDP43 RRM-GFP G368W | addgene full sequence | sequence record 208188 | Addgene NGS Result
GAACCGCCATTCTGCCTGGGGACGTCGGAGCAAGCTTGATTTAGGTGACACTATAGAATACAAGCTACTT
GTTCTTTTTGCAGGATCCCATCGATTCGAATTCAAGGATCAACAAGTTTGTACAAAAAAGCAGGCTGGCG
CCGGTACCACCGGTGCCACCATGGGATCCATGTCTGAATATATTCGGGTAACCGAAGATGAGAACGATGA
GCCCATTGAAATACCATCGGAAGACGATGGGACGGTGCTGCTCTCCACGGTTACAGCCCAGTTTCCAGGG
GCGTGTGGGCTTCGCTACAGGAATCCAGTGTCTCAGTGTATGAGAGGTGTCCGGCTGGTAGAAGGAATTC
TGCATGCCCCAGATGCTGGCTGGGGAAATCTGGTGTATGTTGTCAACTATCCAAAAGATAACAAAAGAAA
AATGGATGAGACAGATGCTTCATCAGCAGTGAAAGTGAAAAGAGCAGTCCAGAAAACATCCAGTAAAGGA
GAGGAACTATTTACAGGTACTGTGCCTATCAAAGTCGAGCTGGACGGCGACGTAAACGGCCACAAGTTCA
GCGTGCGTGGCGAGGGCGAGGGCGATGCCACCGAGGGCAAGCTGACCCTGAAGTTCATCTGCACCACCGG
CAAGCTGCCGGTGCCGTGGCCGACCCTCGTGACCACCCTGACCTACGGCGTGCAGTGCTTCAGCCGCTAC
CCGGACCACATGAAGCGTCACGACTTCTTCAAGTCCGCCATGCCGGAAGGCTACGTCCAGGAGCGCACCA
TCGAGTTCAAGGACGACGGCACCTACAAGACCCGCGCGGAGGTGAAGTTCGAGGGCGACACCCTGGTGAA
CCGCATCGAGCTGAAGGGCAACGACTTCAAGGAGGACGGCAACATCCTGGGTCACAAGCTGGAGTACAAC
CACAACAGCCACAACGTCCGTATCGAAGCCGACAAGCAGAAGAACGGCATCAAGGCTAACTTCAAGATCC
GCCACAACGTTGAGGACGGCAGCCAGCAGGAAGCCGACCACAAACAGCAGAACACCCCGATCGGCGACGG
CCCGGTGCGCCTGCCGGACAACCACTATCTGAGCACCCAGACCACGCTGAGCAAAGACCCGAACGAGAAG
CGCGATCACATGGTCCTGAAGGAGTTCGTGACGGCAGCCGGTATCACTAAAGGTGAAGATGAAAGTGGAT
CCAATGCCGAACCTAAGCACAATAGCAATAGACAGTTAGAAAGAAGTGGAAGATTTGGTGGTAATCCAGG
TGGCTTTGGGAATCAGGGTGGATTTGGTAATAGCAGAGGGGGTGGAGCTGGTTTGGGAAACAATCAAGGT
AGTAATATGGGTGGTGGGATGAACTTTGGTGCGTTCAGCATTAATCCAGCCATGATGGCTGCCGCCCAGG
CAGCACTACAGAGCAGTTGGGGTATGATGGGCATGTTAGCCAGCCAGCAGAACCAGTCAGGCCCATCGGG
TAATAACCAAAACCAAGGCAACATGCAGAGGGAGCCAAACCAGGCCTTCTGGTCTGGAAATAACTCTTAT
AGTGGCTCTAATTCTGGTGCAGCAATTGGTTGGGGATCAGCATCCAATGCAGGGTCGGGCAGTGGTTTTA
ATGGAGGCTTTGGCTCAAGCATGGATTCTAAGTCTTCTGGCTGGGGAATGTAGACCCAGCTTTCTTGTAC
AAAGTGGTTGATCCTCTCGAGCCTCTAGAACTATAGTGAGTCGTATTACGTAGATCCAGACATGATAAGA
TACATTGATGAGTTTGGACAAACCACAACTAGAATGCAGTGAAAAAAATGCTTTATTTGTGAAATTTGTG
ATGCTATTGCTTTATTTGTAACCATTATAAGCTGCAATAAACAAGTTAACAACAACAATTGCATTCATTT
TATGTTTCAGGTTCAGGGGGAGGTGTGGGAGGTTTTTTAATTCGCGGCCGCGGCGCCAATGCATTGGGCC
CGGTACCCAGCTTTTGTTCCCTTTAGTGAGGGTTAATTGCGCGCTTGGCGTAATCATGGTCATAGCTGTT
TCCTGTGTGAAATTGTTATCCGCTCACAATTCCACACAACATACGAGCCGGGAGCATAAAGTGTAAAGCC
TGGGGTGCCTAATGAGTGAGCTAACTCACATTAATTGCGTTGCGCTCACTGCCCGCTTTCCAGTCGGGAA
ACCTGTCGTGCCAGCTGCATTAATGAATCGGCCAACGCGCGGGGAGAGGCGGTTTGCGTATTGGGCGCTC
TTCCGCTTCCTCGCTCACTGACTCGCTGCGCTCGGTCGTTCGGCTGCGGCGAGCGGTATCAGCTCACTCA
AAGGCGGTAATACGGTTATCCACAGAATCAGGGGATAACGCAGGAAAGAACATGTGAGCAAAAGGCCAGC
AAAAGGCCAGGAACCGTAAAAAGGCCGCGTTGCTGGCGTTTTTCCATAGGCTCCGCCCCCCTGACGAGCA
TCACAAAAATCGACGCTCAAGTCAGAGGTGGCGAAACCCGACAGGACTATAAAGATACCAGGCGTTTCCC
CCTGGAAGCTCCCTCGTGCGCTCTCCTGTTCCGACCCTGCCGCTTACCGGATACCTGTCCGCCTTTCTCC
CTTCGGGAAGCGTGGCGCTTTCTCATAGCTCACGCTGTAGGTATCTCAGTTCGGTGTAGGTCGTTCGCTC
CAAGCTGGGCTGTGTGCACGAACCCCCCGTTCAGCCCGACCGCTGCGCCTTATCCGGTAACTATCGTCTT
GAGTCCAACCCGGTAAGACACGACTTATCGCCACTGGCAGCAGCCACTGGTAACAGGATTAGCAGAGCGA
GGTATGTAGGCGGTGCTACAGAGTTCTTGAAGTGGTGGCCTAACTACGGCTACACTAGAAGAACAGTATT
TGGTATCTGCGCTCTGCTGAAGCCAGTTACCTTCGGAAAAAGAGTTGGTAGCTCTTGATCCGGCAAACAA
ACCACCGCTGGTAGCGGTGGTTTTTTTGTTTGCAAGCAGCAGATTACGCGCAGAAAAAAAGGATCTCAAG
AAGATCCTTTGATCTTTTCTACGGGGTCTGACGCTCAGTGGAACGAAAACTCACGTTAAGGGATTTTGGT
CATGAGATTATCAAAAAGGATCTTCACCTAGATCCTTTTAAATTAAAAATGAAGTTTTAAATCAATCTAA
AGTATATATGAGTAAACTTGGTCTGACAGTTACCAATGCTTAATCAGTGAGGCACCTATCTCAGCGATCT
GTCTATTTCGTTCATCCATAGTTGCCTGACTCCCCGTCGTGTAGATAACTACGATACGGGAGGGCTTACC
ATCTGGCCCCAGTGCTGCAATGATACCGCGAGACCCACGCTCACCGGCTCCAGATTTATCAGCAATAAAC
CAGCCAGCCGGAAGGGCCGAGCGCAGAAGTGGTCCTGCAACTTTATCCGCCTCCATCCAGTCTATTAATT
GTTGCCGGGAAGCTAGAGTAAGTAGTTCGCCAGTTAATAGTTTGCGCAACGTTGTTGCCATTGCTACAGG
CATCGTGGTGTCACGCTCGTCGTTTGGTATGGCTTCATTCAGCTCCGGTTCCCAACGATCAAGGCGAGTT
ACATGATCCCCCATGTTGTGCAAAAAAGCGGTTAGCTCCTTCGGTCCTCCGATCGTTGTCAGAAGTAAGT
TGGCCGCAGTGTTATCACTCATGGTTATGGCAGCACTGCATAATTCTCTTACTGTCATGCCATCCGTAAG
ATGCTTTTCTGTGACTGGTGAGTACTCAACCAAGTCATTCTGAGAATAGTGTATGCGGCGACCGAGTTGC
TCTTGCCCGGCGTCAATACGGGATAATACCGCGCCACATAGCAGAACTTTAAAAGTGCTCATCATTGGAA
AACGTTCTTCGGGGCGAAAACTCTCAAGGATCTTACCGCTGTTGAGATCCAGTTCGATGTAACCCACTCG
TGCACCCAACTGATCTTCAGCATCTTTTACTTTCACCAGCGTTTCTGGGTGAGCAAAAACAGGAAGGCAA
AATGCCGCAAAAAAGGGAATAAGGGCGACACGGAAATGTTGAATACTCATACTCTTCCTTTTTCAATATT
ATTGAAGCATTTATCAGGGTTATTGTCTCATGAGCGGATACATATTTGAATGTATTTAGAAAAATAAACA
AATAGGGGTTCCGCGCACATTTCCCCGAAAAGTGCCACCTAAATTGTAAGCGTTAATATTTTGTTAAAAT
TCGCGTTAAATTTTTGTTAAATCAGCTCATTTTTTAACCAATAGGCCGAAATCGGCAAAATCCCTTATAA
ATCAAAAGAATAGACCGAGATAGGGT
[37 nt withheld, positions 4297-4333]
AAAGAACGTGGACTCCAACGTCAAAGG
[49 nt withheld, positions 4361-4409]
T
[91 nt withheld, positions 4411-4501]
G
[124 nt withheld, positions 4503-4626]
CCCATTCGCCATTCAGGCTGCGCAACTGTTGGGAAGGGCGATCGGTGCGGGCCTCTTCGCTATTACGCCA
GTCGACCGCCAATTCAATATGGCGTATATGGACTCATGCCAATTCAATATGGTGGATCTGGACCTGTGCC
AATTCAATATGGCGTATATGGACTCGTGCCAATTCAATATGGTGGATCTGGACCCCAGCCAATTCAATAT
GGCGGACTTGGCACCATGCCAATTCAATATGGCGGACCTGGCACTGTGCCAACTGGGGAGGGGTCTACTT
GGCACGGTGCCAAGTTTGAGGAGGGGTCTTGGCCCTGTGCCAAGTCCGCCATATTGAATTGGCATGGTGC
CAATAATGGCGGCCATATTGGCTATATGCCAGGATCAATATATAGGCAATATCCAATATGGCCCTATGCC
AATATGGCTATTGGCCAGGTTCAATACTATGTATTGGCCCTATGCCATATAGTATTCCATATATGGGTTT
TCCTATTGACGTAGATAGCCCCTCCCAATGGGCGGTCCCATATACCATATATGGGGCTTCCTAATACCGC
CCATAGCCACTCCCCCATTGACGTCAATGGTCTCTATATATGGTCTTTCCTATTGACGTCATATGGGCGG
TCCTATTGACGTATATGGCGCCTCCCCCATTGACGTCAATTACGGTAAATGGCCCGCCTGGCTCAATGCC
CATTGACGTCAATAGGACCACCCACCATTGACGTCAATGGGATGGCTCATTGCCCATTCATATCCGTTCT
CACGCCCCCTATTGACGTCAATGACGGTAAATGGCCCACTTGGCAGTACATCAATATCTATTAATAGTAA
CTTGGCAAGTACATTACTATTGGAAGTACGCCAGGGTACATTGGCAGTACTCCCATTGACGTCAATGGCG
GTAAATGGCCCGCGATGGCTGCCAAGTACATCCCCATTGACGTCAATGGGGAGGGGCAATGACGCAAATG
GGCGTTCCATTGACGTAAATGGGCGGTAGGCGTGCCTAATGGGAGGTCTATATAAGCAATGCTCGTTTAG
G
Features (pLannotate 1.2.2; 17 found; start..end, strand, type, name):
     39..57      +  promoter       SP6 promoter: promoter for bacteriophage SP6 RNA polymerase
    112..136     +  protein_bind   attB1: mutant version of attB; recombination site for the Gateway® BP reaction BP Clonase™
    482..1183    +  CDS            Superfolder GFP: Superfolder GFP is a basic (constitutively fluorescent) green fluorescent protein published in 2005, derived from Aequorea victoria. It is reported to be a very rapidly-maturing weak dimer.
   1664..1688    -  protein_bind   attB2: mutant version of attB; recombination site for the Gateway® BP reaction BP Clonase™
   1711..1728    -  promoter       T7 promoter (fragment): promoter for bacteriophage T7 RNA polymerase
   1733..1867    -  polyA_signal   SV40 poly(A) signal: SV40 polyadenylation signal
   1980..1998    -  promoter       T3 promoter: promoter for bacteriophage T3 RNA polymerase
   2043..2059    -  protein_bind   lac operator: The lac repressor binds to the lac operator to inhibit transcription in E. coli. This inhibition can be relieved by adding lactose or isopropyl-β-D-thiogalactopyranoside (IPTG). lac repressor encoded by lacI
   2067..2097    -  promoter       lac promoter: promoter for the E. coli lac operon
   2112..2133    -  protein_bind   CAP binding site: CAP binding activates transcription in the presence of cAMP. E. coli catabolite activator protein
   2146..2238    -  CDS            lacI (fragment): lac repressor; lacI; The lac repressor binds to the lac operator to inhibit transcription in E. coli. This inhibition can be relieved by adding lactose or isopropyl-β-D-thiogalactopyranoside (IPTG).
   2421..3009    -  rep_origin     ori: high-copy-number ColE1/pMB1/pBR322/pUC origin of replication
   3180..4040    -  CDS            AmpR: β-lactamase; bla; confers resistance to ampicillin, carbenicillin, and related antibiotics
   4041..4145    -  promoter       AmpR promoter: bla
   4198..4626    -  rep_origin     f1 ori (sequence partly withheld): f1 bacteriophage origin of replication; arrow indicates direction of (+) strand synthesis
   4631..4697    -  CDS            lacZα (fragment): LacZα fragment of β-galactosidase; lacZ fragment
   4704..4       +  promoter       CMV IE94 promoter (across the origin): enhancer/promoter region of simian cytomegalovirus major immediate early transcription unit IE94
