[The description below was written by a language model from this plasmid's Addgene catalogue record and pLannotate feature annotations shown in this document.]
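Description:
pHBS1291 TDP43 RRM-GFP G368W is a mammalian expression plasmid of about 5.7 kb built on the pCS2-Dest backbone. It carries a mutant form of human TARDBP (TDP-43) designed as a reporter for liquid-liquid phase separation. It is maintained in E. coli at high copy through a ColE1/pUC-type origin and selected with ampicillin via the β-lactamase gene. An f1 origin and remnants of the lac region (lac promoter/operator, lacZα and lacI fragments) are also present as backbone carry-over.

The expression cassette is driven by the simian cytomegalovirus IE94 enhancer/promoter typical of pCS2 vectors and is terminated by an SV40 polyadenylation signal. An SP6 promoter lies just upstream of the insert, which in pCS2 vectors allows in vitro transcription of sense RNA, and T7 (a fragment) and T3 promoters lie downstream in the opposite orientation. The insert sits between attB1 and attB2 Gateway sites, although the record lists Gibson assembly as the cloning method. Within this interval the only annotated coding feature is superfolder GFP. It is flanked by several hundred unannotated bases on each side, which presumably hold the TDP-43 sequences. The construct name suggests that GFP takes the place of the RRM region, but the record does not describe the exact architecture. The G368W substitution is recorded as a mutation in the LLPS reporter.

The stated purpose is to test how sequence changes affect TDP-43 droplet properties. The depositor and sequencing-derived records differ by only a few bases and show the same feature layout.
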