Addgene plasmid #107837: pHBS1291 TDP43 RRM-GFP G368W
Purpose: To test the effect of sequence on TDP43 droplet properties
Depositing lab: Rajat Rohatgi. Depositing organization: Stanford University. Publication: Phase separation-deficient TDP43 remains functional in splicing. Schmidt HB, Barreau A, Rohatgi R. Nat Commun. 2019 Oct 25;10(1):4890. doi: 10.1038/s41467-019-12740-2. PubMed 31653829.
Backbone
  Vector backbone: pCS2-Dest
  Vector type: Mammalian Expression
Growth in bacteria
  Bacterial resistance: Ampicillin, 100 μg/mL
  Growth temperature: 37°C
  Growth strain: DH5alpha
  Copy number: High Copy
Gene/Insert
  Gene/Insert name: TARDBP mutant
  Species: H. sapiens (human)
  Mutation: G368W mutation in LLPS reporter
  Entrez Gene: TARDBP (a.k.a. ALS10, TDP-43)
  Cloning method: Gibson Cloning
Terms and licenses: Academic/Nonprofit Terms; Industry Terms: Not Available to Industry
How to cite: pHBS1291 TDP43 RRM-GFP G368W was a gift from Rajat Rohatgi (Addgene plasmid # 107837 ; http://n2t.net/addgene:107837 ; RRID:Addgene_107837)
